>Addgene plasmid #182932 | FLAG-3C-sGFP11_pcDNA3.1(-) | addgene full sequence | sequence record 359608 | Addgene NGS Result
GACATTGATTATTGACTAGTTATTAATAGTAATCAATTACGGGGTCATTAGTTCATAGCCCATATATGGA
GTTCCGCGTTACATAACTTACGGTAAATGGCCCGCCTGGCTGACCGCCCAACGACCCCCGCCCATTGACG
TCAATAATGACGTATGTTCCCATAGTAACGCCAATAGGGACTTTCCATTGACGTCAATGGGTGGAGTATT
TACGGTAAACTGCCCACTTGGCAGTACATCAAGTGTATCATATGCCAAGTACGCCCCCTATTGACGTCAA
TGACGGTAAATGGCCCGCCTGGCATTATGCCCAGTACATGACCTTATGGGACTTTCCTACTTGGCAGTAC
ATCTACGTATTAGTCATCGCTATTACCATGGTGATGCGGTTTTGGCAGTACATCAATGGGCGTGGATAGC
GGTTTGACTCACGGGGATTTCCAAGTCTCCACCCCATTGACGTCAATGGGAGTTTGTTTTGGCACCAAAA
TCAACGGGACTTTCCAAAATGTCGTAACAACTCCGCCCCATTGACGCAAATGGGCGGTAGGCGTGTACGG
TGGGAGGTCTATATAAGCAGAGCTCTCTGGCTAACTAGAGAACCCACTGCTTACTGGCTTATCGAAATTA
ATACGACTCACTATAGGGAGACCCAAGCTGGCTAGCGTTTAAACGGGCCCTCTAGACTCGAGCGGCCGCG
CCACCATGAAGACGATCATCGCCCTGAGCTACATCTTCTGCCTGGTGTTCGCCGACTACAAGGACGATGA
TGACGCCACCGGTGGATCCCTCGAAGTCCTTTTCCAGGGCCCTGGTTCTGGTTCTCGTGACCACATGGTG
CTGCATGAATATGTGAACGCGGCGGGCATCACGTGAGGTACCAAGCTTAAGTTTAAACCGCTGATCAGCC
TCGACTGTGCCTTCTAGTTGCCAGCCATCTGTTGTTTGCCCCTCCCCCGTGCCTTCCTTGACCCTGGAAG
GTGCCACTCCCACTGTCCTTTCCTAATAAAATGAGGAAATTGCATCGCATTGTCTGAGTAGGTGTCATTC
TATTCTGGGGGGTGGGGTGGGGCAGGACAGCAAGGGGGAGGATTGGGAAGACAATAGCAGGCATGCTGGG
GATGCGGTGGGCTCTATGGCTTCTGAGGCGGAAAGAACCAGCTGGGGCTCTAGGGGGTATCCCC
[124 nt withheld, positions 1185-1308]
C
[91 nt withheld, positions 1310-1400]
A
[49 nt withheld, positions 1402-1450]
CCTTTGACGTTGGAGTCCACGTTCTTT
[37 nt withheld, positions 1478-1514]
ACCCTATCTCGGTCTATTCTTTTGATTTATAAGGGATTTTGCCGATTTCGGCCTATTGGTTAAAAAATGA
GCTGATTTAACAAAAATTTAACGCGAATTAATTCTGTGGAATGTGTGTCAGTTAGGGTGTGGAAAGTCCC
CAGGCTCCCCAGCAGGCAGAAGTATGCAAAGCATGCATCTCAATTAGTCAGCAACCAGGTGTGGAAAGTC
CCCAGGCTCCCCAGCAGGCAGAAGTATGCAAAGCATGCATCTCAATTAGTCAGCAACCATAGTCCCGCCC
CTAACTCCGCCCATCCCGCCCCTAACTCCGCCCAGTTCCGCCCATTCTCCGCCCCATGGCTGACTAATTT
TTTTTATTTATGCAGAGGCCGAGGCCGCCTCTGCCTCTGAGCTATTCCAGAAGTAGTGAGGAGGCTTTTT
TGGAGGCCTAGGCTTTTGCAAAAAGCTCCCGGGAGCTTGTATATCCATTTTCGGATCTGATCAAGAGACA
GGATGAGGATCGTTTCGCATGATTGAACAAGATGGATTGCACGCAGGTTCTCCGGCCGCTTGGGTGGAGA
GGCTATTCGGCTATGACTGGGCACAACAGACAATCGGCTGCTCTGATGCCGCCGTGTTCCGGCTGTCAGC
GCAGGGGCGCCCGGTTCTTTTTGTCAAGACCGACCTGTCCGGTGCCCTGAATGAACTGCAGGACGAGGCA
GCGCGGCTATCGTGGCTGGCCACGACGGGCGTTCCTTGCGCAGCTGTGCTCGACGTTGTCACTGAAGCGG
GAAGGGACTGGCTGCTATTGGGCGAAGTGCCGGGGCAGGATCTCCTGTCATCTCACCTTGCTCCTGCCGA
GAAAGTATCCATCATGGCTGATGCAATGCGGCGGCTGCATACGCTTGATCCGGCTACCTGCCCATTCGAC
CACCAAGCGAAACATCGCATCGAGCGAGCACGTACTCGGATGGAAGCCGGTCTTGTCGATCAGGATGATC
TGGACGAAGAGCATCAGGGGCTCGCGCCAGCCGAACTGTTCGCCAGGCTCAAGGCGCGCATGCCCGACGG
CGAGGATCTCGTCGTGACCCATGGCGATGCCTGCTTGCCGAATATCATGGTGGAAAATGGCCGCTTTTCT
GGATTCATCGACTGTGGCCGGCTGGGTGTGGCGGACCGCTATCAGGACATAGCGTTGGCTACCCGTGATA
TTGCTGAAGAGCTTGGCGGCGAATGGGCTGACCGCTTCCTCGTGCTTTACGGTATCGCCGCTCCCGATTC
GCAGCGCATCGCCTTCTATCGCCTTCTTGACGAGTTCTTCTGAGCGGGACTCTGGGGTTCGAAATGACCG
ACCAAGCGACGCCCAACCTGCCATCACGAGATTTCGATTCCACCGCCGCCTTCTATGAAAGGTTGGGCTT
CGGAATCGTTTTCCGGGACGCCGGCTGGATGATCCTCCAGCGCGGGGATCTCATGCTGGAGTTCTTCGCC
CACCCCAACTTGTTTATTGCAGCTTATAATGGTTACAAATAAAGCAATAGCATCACAAATTTCACAAATA
AAGCATTTTTTTCACTGCATTCTAGTTGTGGTTTGTCCAAACTCATCAATGTATCTTATCATGTCTGTAT
ACCGTCGACCTCTAGCTAGAGCTTGGCGTAATCATGGTCATAGCTGTTTCCTGTGTGAAATTGTTATCCG
CTCACAATTCCACACAACATACGAGCCGGAAGCATAAAGTGTAAAGCCTGGGGTGCCTAATGAGTGAGCT
AACTCACATTAATTGCGTTGCGCTCACTGCCCGCTTTCCAGTCGGGAAACCTGTCGTGCCAGCTGCATTA
ATGAATCGGCCAACGCGCGGGGAGAGGCGGTTTGCGTATTGGGCGCTCTTCCGCTTCCTCGCTCACTGAC
TCGCTGCGCTCGGTCGTTCGGCTGCGGCGAGCGGTATCAGCTCACTCAAAGGCGGTAATACGGTTATCCA
CAGAATCAGGGGATAACGCAGGAAAGAACATGTGAGCAAAAGGCCAGCAAAAGGCCAGGAACCGTAAAAA
GGCCGCGTTGCTGGCGTTTTTCCATAGGCTCCGCCCCCCTGACGAGCATCACAAAAATCGACGCTCAAGT
CAGAGGTGGCGAAACCCGACAGGACTATAAAGATACCAGGCGTTTCCCCCTGGAAGCTCCCTCGTGCGCT
CTCCTGTTCCGACCCTGCCGCTTACCGGATACCTGTCCGCCTTTCTCCCTTCGGGAAGCGTGGCGCTTTC
TCATAGCTCACGCTGTAGGTATCTCAGTTCGGTGTAGGTCGTTCGCTCCAAGCTGGGCTGTGTGCACGAA
CCCCCCGTTCAGCCCGACCGCTGCGCCTTATCCGGTAACTATCGTCTTGAGTCCAACCCGGTAAGACACG
ACTTATCGCCACTGGCAGCAGCCACTGGTAACAGGATTAGCAGAGCGAGGTATGTAGGCGGTGCTACAGA
GTTCTTGAAGTGGTGGCCTAACTACGGCTACACTAGAAGAACAGTATTTGGTATCTGCGCTCTGCTGAAG
CCAGTTACCTTCGGAAAAAGAGTTGGTAGCTCTTGATCCGGCAAACAAACCACCGCTGGTAGCGGTGGTT
TTTTTGTTTGCAAGCAGCAGATTACGCGCAGAAAAAAAGGATCTCAAGAAGATCCTTTGATCTTTTCTAC
GGGGTCTGACGCTCAGTGGAACGAAAACTCACGTTAAGGGATTTTGGTCATGAGATTATCAAAAAGGATC
TTCACCTAGATCCTTTTAAATTAAAAATGAAGTTTTAAATCAATCTAAAGTATATATGAGTAAACTTGGT
CTGACAGTTACCAATGCTTAATCAGTGAGGCACCTATCTCAGCGATCTGTCTATTTCGTTCATCCATAGT
TGCCTGACTCCCCGTCGTGTAGATAACTACGATACGGGAGGGCTTACCATCTGGCCCCAGTGCTGCAATG
ATACCGCGAGACCCACGCTCACCGGCTCCAGATTTATCAGCAATAAACCAGCCAGCCGGAAGGGCCGAGC
GCAGAAGTGGTCCTGCAACTTTATCCGCCTCCATCCAGTCTATTAATTGTTGCCGGGAAGCTAGAGTAAG
TAGTTCGCCAGTTAATAGTTTGCGCAACGTTGTTGCCATTGCTACAGGCATCGTGGTGTCACGCTCGTCG
TTTGGTATGGCTTCATTCAGCTCCGGTTCCCAACGATCAAGGCGAGTTACATGATCCCCCATGTTGTGCA
AAAAAGCGGTTAGCTCCTTCGGTCCTCCGATCGTTGTCAGAAGTAAGTTGGCCGCAGTGTTATCACTCAT
GGTTATGGCAGCACTGCATAATTCTCTTACTGTCATGCCATCCGTAAGATGCTTTTCTGTGACTGGTGAG
TACTCAACCAAGTCATTCTGAGAATAGTGTATGCGGCGACCGAGTTGCTCTTGCCCGGCGTCAATACGGG
ATAATACCGCGCCACATAGCAGAACTTTAAAAGTGCTCATCATTGGAAAACGTTCTTCGGGGCGAAAACT
CTCAAGGATCTTACCGCTGTTGAGATCCAGTTCGATGTAACCCACTCGTGCACCCAACTGATCTTCAGCA
TCTTTTACTTTCACCAGCGTTTCTGGGTGAGCAAAAACAGGAAGGCAAAATGCCGCAAAAAAGGGAATAA
GGGCGACACGGAAATGTTGAATACTCATACTCTTCCTTTTTCAATATTATTGAAGCATTTATCAGGGTTA
TTGTCTCATGAGCGGATACATATTTGAATGTATTTAGAAAAATAAACAAATAGGGGTTCCGCGCACATTT
CCCCGAAAAGTGCCACCTGACGTCGACGGATCGGGAGATCTCCCGATCCCCTATGGTGCACTCTCAGTAC
AATCTGCTCTGATGCCGCATAGTTAAGCCAGTATCTGCTCCCTGCTTGTGTGTTGGAGGTCGCTGAGTAG
TGCGCGAGCAAAATTTAAGCTACAACAAGGCAAGGCTTGACCGACAATTGCATGAAGAATCTGCTTAGGG
TTAGGCGTTTTGCGCTGCTTCGCGATGTACGGGCCAGATATACGCGTT
Features (pLannotate 1.2.2; 21 found; start..end, strand, type, name):
      1..380     +  enhancer       CMV enhancer: human cytomegalovirus immediate early enhancer
    381..584     +  promoter       CMV promoter: human cytomegalovirus (CMV) immediate early promoter
    580..613     +  LTR            5' LTR (truncated) (fragment): truncated 5' long terminal repeat (LTR) from HIV-1
    629..647     +  promoter       T7 promoter: promoter for bacteriophage T7 RNA polymerase
    754..774     +  CDS            3xFLAG (fragment): three tandem FLAG® epitope tags
    832..866     +  CDS            GFP11x7 (fragment): seven tandem copies of the 11th β-strand of superfolder GFP each GFP11 associates with GFP(1-10), consisting of the first 10 β-strands, to reconstitute fluorescent GFP (Kamiyama et al., 2016)
    915..1139    +  polyA_signal   bGH poly(A) signal: bovine growth hormone polyadenylation signal
   1143..1164    +  promoter       SV40 promoter (fragment): SV40 enhancer and early promoter
   1185..1613    +  rep_origin     f1 ori (sequence partly withheld): f1 bacteriophage origin of replication; arrow indicates direction of (+) strand synthesis
   1627..1956    +  promoter       SV40 promoter: SV40 enhancer and early promoter
   2023..2814    +  CDS            neo: KKA2_KLEPN - Also known as kan, nptII. Experimental evidence at protein level: Swiss-Prot protein existence level 1. Resistance to kanamycin, neomycin, paromomycin, ribostamycin, butirosin and gentamicin B. From Klebsiella pneumoniae.
   2838..2996    +  CDS            ble (fragment): BLE_KLEPN - Experimental evidence at protein level: Swiss-Prot protein existence level 1. Binding protein with a strong affinity to the bleomycin family of antibiotics. Binds to CL990; an antimitotic-antibiotic compound. From Klebsiella pneumoniae.
   2991..3112    +  polyA_signal   SV40 poly(A) signal: SV40 polyadenylation signal
   3185..3201    -  protein_bind   lac operator: The lac repressor binds to the lac operator to inhibit transcription in E. coli. This inhibition can be relieved by adding lactose or isopropyl-β-D-thiogalactopyranoside (IPTG). lac repressor encoded by lacI
   3209..3239    -  promoter       lac promoter: promoter for the E. coli lac operon
   3254..3275    -  protein_bind   CAP binding site: CAP binding activates transcription in the presence of cAMP. E. coli catabolite activator protein
   3288..3380    -  CDS            lacI (fragment): lac repressor; lacI; The lac repressor binds to the lac operator to inhibit transcription in E. coli. This inhibition can be relieved by adding lactose or isopropyl-β-D-thiogalactopyranoside (IPTG).
   3563..4151    -  rep_origin     ori: high-copy-number ColE1/pMB1/pBR322/pUC origin of replication
   4322..5182    -  CDS            AmpR: β-lactamase; bla; confers resistance to ampicillin, carbenicillin, and related antibiotics
   5183..5287    -  promoter       AmpR promoter: bla
   5346..5398    -  misc_feature   bom (fragment): basis of mobility region from pBR322
