[The description below was written by a language model from this plasmid's Addgene catalogue record and pLannotate feature annotations shown in this document.]
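Description:
FLAG-3C-sGFP11_pcDNA3.1(-) is an empty mammalian expression backbone derived from Invitrogen's pcDNA3.1(-), about 5.5 kb in size, designed to receive the coding sequence of a membrane protein and fuse it to tags at both ends. It is propagated in E. coli as a high-copy plasmid through its ColE1/pUC-type origin and selected with ampicillin via the β-lactamase gene. An f1 origin is also present. For selection in mammalian cells, an SV40 early promoter drives the neomycin phosphotransferase gene, terminated by the SV40 polyadenylation signal, which confers G418 resistance.

The expression cassette is driven by the CMV immediate early enhancer and promoter and terminated by the bovine growth hormone polyadenylation signal, with a T7 promoter lying just upstream of the tag region. According to the catalogue fields, an inserted gene acquires an N-terminal HA signal peptide followed by a FLAG epitope, and a C-terminal split GFP11 fragment that can be removed by 3C protease. The feature table supports this with short matches to a FLAG sequence and to a single GFP11 unit; these are labelled as fragments of 3xFLAG and GFP11x7 only because of the reference entries they matched. The signal peptide and the 3C site are not annotated separately. The signal peptide directs the fusion into the secretory pathway, and FLAG provides a handle for detection or affinity purification. GFP11, the eleventh β-strand of superfolder GFP, associates with a complementary GFP(1-10) fragment to reconstitute fluorescent GFP. The associated publication title indicates that this complementation serves as a tether for assembling purified membrane protein dimers of defined stoichiometry and orientation in lipid nanodiscs.
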