Addgene plasmid #182932: FLAG-3C-sGFP11_pcDNA3.1(-)
Purpose: (Empty Backbone) For expression of membrane protein with N-terminal FLAG tag and C-terminal split GFP11 fragment
Depositing lab: William Weis. Depositing organization: Stanford University. Publication: Reconstitution of purified membrane protein dimers in lipid nanodiscs with defined stoichiometry and orientation using a split GFP tether. Bruguera ES, Mahoney JP, Weis WI. J Biol Chem. 2022 Jan 21:101628. doi: 10.1016/j.jbc.2022.101628. PubMed 35074428.
Backbone
  Vector backbone: pcDNA3.1(-)
  Backbone manufacturer: Invitrogen
  Backbone size (bp): 5549
  Vector type: Mammalian Expression
  Promoter: CMV
  Selectable markers: Neomycin (select with G418)
  Tag / fusion protein: HA signal peptide (N terminal on insert); FLAG tag (N terminal on insert); 3C-cleavable split GFP 11 (C terminal on insert)
Growth in bacteria
  Bacterial resistance: Ampicillin, 100 μg/mL
  Growth temperature: 37°C
  Growth strain: DH5alpha
  Copy number: High Copy
Gene/Insert
  Sequencing primers: 5′ CMVFwd; 3′ BGHRev
Terms and licenses: Academic/Nonprofit Terms; Industry Terms: Not Available to Industry
How to cite: FLAG-3C-sGFP11_pcDNA3.1(-) was a gift from William Weis (Addgene plasmid # 182932 ; http://n2t.net/addgene:182932 ; RRID:Addgene_182932)
