>Addgene plasmid #182932 | FLAG-3C-sGFP11_pcDNA3.1(-) | depositor partial sequence | sequence record 354713 | sequenced using 3CMVFW primer
CTGCTTACTGGCTTATCGAAATTAATACGACTCACTATAGGGAGACCCAAGCTGGCTAGCGTTTAAACGG
GCCCTCTAGACTCGAGCGGCCGCGCCACCATGAAGACGATCATCGCCCTGAGCTACATCTTCTGCCTGGT
GTTCGCCGACTACAAGGACGATGATGACGCCACCGGTGGATCCCTCGAAGTCCTTTTCCAGGGCCCTGGT
TCTGGTTCTCGTGACCACATGGTGCTGCATGAATATGTGAACGCGGCGGGCATCACGTGAGGTACCAAGC
TTAAGTTTAAACCGCTGATCAGCCTCGACTGTGCCTTCTAGTTGCCAGCCATCTGTTGTTTGCCCCTCCC
CCGTGCCTTCCTTGACCCTGGAAGGTGCCACTCCCACTGTCCTTTCCTAATAAAATGAGGAAATTGCATC
GCATTGTCTGAGTAGGTGTCATTCTATTCTGGGGGGTGGGGTGGGGCAGGACAGCAAGGGGGAGGATTGG
GAAGACAATAGCAGGCATGCTGGGGATGCGGTGGGCTCTATGGCTTCTGAGGCGGAAAGAACCAGCTGGG
GCTCTAGGGGGTATCCCC
[75 nt withheld, positions 579-653]
